Addgene plasmid #48321: pET His6 Sumo TEV co-transformation cloning vector (13K-S)
Purpose: (Empty Backbone)
Depositing lab: Scott Gradia. Depositing organization: University of California, Berkeley.
Backbone
  Vector backbone: pET
  Backbone size (bp): 3885
  Vector type: Bacterial Expression
  Tag / fusion protein: His6 (N terminal on backbone); Sumo (N terminal on backbone)
Growth in bacteria
  Bacterial resistance: Kanamycin, 50 μg/mL
  Growth temperature: 37°C
  Growth strain: XL1 Blue
  Copy number: Low Copy
Gene/Insert
  Gene/Insert name: None
Terms and licenses: Academic/Nonprofit Terms; Industry Terms: Not Available to Industry
Depositor comments: This plasmid is an empty vector to be used with a LIC cloning protocol. It has a TEV cleavable His6-Sumo fusion tag on the N-terminus and a Kan resistance. To clone into this vector, add LIC fusion tags to the 5' end of your PCR primers. Forward - 5'TACTTCCAATCCAATGCA3' Reverse - 5'TTATCCACTTCCAATGTTATTA3' Linearize the plasmid with SspI and gel purify. When digesting the DNA with T4 polymerase for LIC, use dCTP for insert and dGTP for vector. The 13-series vectors were designed to enable rapid cloning for a co-expression system. Vectors are based on Novagen's Duet system. Each gene is expressed on its own vector, which has been optimized so that each gene expresses at approximately equal levels. The 13-series vectors are all compatible with 2-series transfer vectors, so if cotransformation fails, there is a readily available backup in polycistronic expression. 13S CDF origin SpecR13K ColA origin KanR2-series transfer ColE1 origin AmpR13S vectors must be cotransformed with a 2-series vector for optimal expression (that is, the presence of an empty 2A-T vector enhances expression of a gene in 13S). For triple expressions, the proteins all seem to express at approximately equal levels. Genes in the CDF vector consistently express at very slightly lower levels, so if you're trying to pull down stoichiometric complexes, it's probably best to put His6-fusion protein in this vector. More information on this vector can be found through http://qb3.berkeley.edu/qb3/macrolab/
How to cite: pET His6 Sumo TEV co-transformation cloning vector (13K-S) was a gift from Scott Gradia (Addgene plasmid # 48321 ; http://n2t.net/addgene:48321 ; RRID:Addgene_48321)
