[The description below was written by a language model from this plasmid's Addgene catalogue record and pLannotate feature annotations shown in this document.]
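Description:
pET His6 Sumo TEV co-transformation cloning vector (13K-S) is an empty 3,885 bp bacterial expression backbone of the pET type, designed for ligation-independent cloning (LIC) and modelled on Novagen's Duet co-expression system. It replicates from a ColA origin, is recorded as low copy, and is selected with kanamycin through an aph(3')-Ia gene driven by a bla promoter. The plasmid also carries lacI with its own promoter, supplying lac repressor for IPTG-regulated control. Short fragments annotated as tetracycline resistance, a partial bla promoter, a CAP binding site and a small SET1-like stretch appear to be backbone remnants or short similarity matches rather than functional parts.

The expression cassette consists of a T7 promoter and the phage T7 gene 10 ribosome binding site, followed by an N-terminal 6xHis tag, a yeast SMT3-derived SUMO domain and a TEV protease recognition site, and it ends at a T7 terminator. No insert is present. A gene of interest is amplified with LIC extensions and annealed into the SspI-linearised vector after T4 polymerase treatment, which places it in frame behind the tags. The product is a His6-SUMO fusion that can be purified by metal affinity, and the tag can then be removed with TEV protease.

The 13-series vectors put each gene of a complex on its own compatible plasmid: 13K with ColA and kanamycin, 13S with CDF and spectinomycin, and the 2-series transfer vectors with ColE1 and ampicillin. According to the depositor, the vectors were tuned so that co-transformed genes express at roughly equal levels. Because they are compatible with the 2-series vectors, polycistronic expression remains available as a fallback if co-transformation fails.
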