Features (pLannotate 1.2.2; 16 found; start..end, strand, type, name):
     10..1092    -  CDS            lacI: lac repressor; lacI; The lac repressor binds to the lac operator to inhibit transcription in E. coli. This inhibition can be relieved by adding lactose or isopropyl-β-D-thiogalactopyranoside (IPTG).
   1093..1170    -  promoter       lacI promoter: lacI
   1178..1213    -  CDS            TcR (fragment): tetracycline efflux protein; tet; confers resistance to tetracycline
   1216..1234    +  promoter       T7 promoter: promoter for bacteriophage T7 RNA polymerase
   1323..1345    +  RBS            RBS: efficient ribosome binding site from bacteriophage T7 gene 10 (Olins and Rangwala, 1989)
   1365..1382    +  CDS            6xHis: 6xHis affinity tag
   1401..1693    +  CDS            SUMO (fragment): cleavable ubiquitin-like protein tag; S. cerevisiae SMT3 (truncated)
   1701..1717    +  CDS            TEV site (fragment): tobacco etch virus (TEV) protease recognition and cleavage site
   1803..1852    +  CDS            SET1 (fragment): solubility-enhancement tag derived from T7 phage gene 10B
   1860..1907    +  terminator     T7 terminator: transcription terminator for bacteriophage T7 RNA polymerase
   2071..2128    +  promoter       AmpR promoter (fragment): bla
   2137..2952    -  CDS            KanR: aminoglycoside phosphotransferase; aph(3')-Ia; confers resistance to kanamycin in bacteria or G418 (Geneticin®) in eukaryotes
   2953..3044    -  promoter       AmpR promoter: bla
   3062..3697    -  rep_origin     ColA ori: Plasmids containing the ColA origin of replication can be propagated in E. coli cells that contain additional plasmids with compatible origins.
   3782..3846    -  CDS            TcR (fragment): tetracycline efflux protein; tet; confers resistance to tetracycline
   3861..3882    -  protein_bind   CAP binding site: CAP binding activates transcription in the presence of cAMP. E. coli catabolite activator protein
>Addgene plasmid #48321 | pET His6 Sumo TEV co-transformation cloning vector (13K-S) | depositor full sequence | sequence record 69803 | Full Sequence
GCGTTGCGCTCACTGCCCGCTTTCCAGTCGGGAAACCTGTCGTGCCAGCTGCATTAATGAATCGGCCAAC
GCGCGGGGAGAGGCGGTTTGCGTATTGGGCGCCAGGGTGGTTTTTCTTTTCACCAGTGAGACGGGCAACA
GCTGATTGCCCTTCACCGCCTGGCCCTGAGAGAGTTGCAGCAAGCGGTCCACGCTGGTTTGCCCCAGCAG
GCGAAAATCCTGTTTGATGGTGGTTAACGGCGGGATATAACATGAGCTGTCTTCGGTATCGTCGTATCCC
ACTACCGAGATGTCCGCACCAACGCGCAGCCCGGACTCGGTAATGGCGCGCATTGCGCCCAGCGCCATCT
GATCGTTGGCAACCAGCATCGCAGTGGGAACGATGCCCTCATTCAGCATTTGCATGGTTTGTTGAAAACC
GGACATGGCACTCCAGTCGCCTTCCCGTTCCGCTATCGGCTGAATTTGATTGCGAGTGAGATATTTATGC
CAGCCAGCCAGACGCAGACGCGCCGAGACAGAACTTAATGGGCCCGCTAACAGCGCGATTTGCTGGTGAC
CCAATGCGACCAGATGCTCCACGCCCAGTCGCGTACCGTCTTCATGGGAGAAAATAATACTGTTGATGGG
TGTCTGGTCAGAGACATCAAGAAATAACGCCGGAACATTAGTGCAGGCAGCTTCCACAGCAATGGCATCC
TGGTCATCCAGCGGATAGTTAATGATCAGCCCACTGACGCGTTGCGCGAGAAGATTGTGCACCGCCGCTT
TACAGGCTTCGACGCCGCTTCGTTCTACCATCGACACCACCACGCTGGCACCCAGTTGATCGGCGCGAGA
TTTAATCGCCGCGACAATTTGCGACGGCGCGTGCAGGGCCAGACTGGAGGTGGCAACGCCAATCAGCAAC
GACTGTTTGCCCGCCAGTTGTTGTGCCACGCGGTTGGGAATGTAATTCAGCTCCGCCATCGCCGCTTCCA
CTTTTTCCCGCGTTTTCGCAGAAACGTGGCTGGCCTGGTTCACCACGCGGGAAACGGTCTGATAAGAGAC
ACCGGCATACTCTGCGACATCGTATAACGTTACTGGTTTCACATTCACCACCCTGAATTGACTCTCTTCC
GGGCGCTATCATGCCATACCGCGAAAGGTTTTGCGCCATTCGATGGTGTCCGGGATCTCGACGCTCTCCC
TTATGCGACTCCTGCATTAGGAAATTAATACGACTCACTATAGGGAGACCACAACGGTTTCCCTCTAGTG
CCGGCTCCGGAGAGCTCTTTAATTAAGCGGCCGCCCTGCAGGACTCGAGTTCTAGAAATAATTTTGTTTA
ACTTTAAGAAGGAGATATACATATGAAATCTTCTCACCATCACCATCACCATGGTTCTTCTATGGCTAGC
ATGTCGGACTCAGAAGTCAATCAAGAAGCTAAGCCAGAGGTCAAGCCAGAAGTCAAGCCTGAGACTCACA
TCAATTTAAAGGTGTCCGATGGATCTTCAGAGATCTTCTTCAAGATCAAAAAGACCACTCCTTTAAGAAG
GCTGATGGAAGCGTTCGCTAAAAGACAGGGTAAGGAAATGGACTCCTTAAGATTCTTGTACGACGGTATT
AGAATTCAAGCTGATCAGACCCCTGAAGATTTGGACATGGAGGATAACGATATTATTGAGGCTCACAGAG
AACAGATTGGTGGGATCGAGGAAAACCTGTACTTCCAATCCAATATTGGAAGTGGATAACGGATCCGCGA
TCGCGGCGCGCCACCTGGTGGCCGGCCGGTACCACGCGTGCGCGCTGATCCGGCTGCTAACAAAGCCCGA
AAGGAAGCTGAGTTGGCTGCTGCCACCGCTGAGCAATAACTAGCATAACCCCTTGGGGCCTCTAAACGGG
TCTTGAGGGGTTTTTTGCTGAAACCTCAGGCATTTGAGAAGCACACGGTCACACTGCTTCCGGTAGTCAA
TAAACCGGTAAACCAGCAATAGACATAAGCGGCTATTTAACGACCCTGCCCTGAACCGACGACAAGCTGA
CGACCGGGTCTCCGCAAGTGGCACTTTTCGGGGAAATGTGCGCGGAACCCCTATTTGTTTATTTTTCTAA
ATACATTCAAATATGTATCCGCTCATGAATTAATTCTTAGAAAAACTCATCGAGCATCAAATGAAACTGC
AATTTATTCATATCAGGATTATCAATACCATATTTTTGAAAAAGCCGTTTCTGTAATGAAGGAGAAAACT
CACCGAGGCAGTTCCATAGGATGGCAAGATCCTGGTATCGGTCTGCGATTCCGACTCGTCCAACATCAAT
ACAACCTATTAATTTCCCCTCGTCAAAAATAAGGTTATCAAGTGAGAAATCACCATGAGTGACGACTGAA
TCCGGTGAGAATGGCAAAAGTTTATGCATTTCTTTCCAGACTTGTTCAACAGGCCAGCCATTACGCTCGT
CATCAAAATCACTCGCATCAACCAAACCGTTATTCATTCGTGATTGCGCCTGAGCGAGACGAAATACGCG
GTCGCTGTTAAAAGGACAATTACAAACAGGAATCGAATGCAACCGGCGCAGGAACACTGCCAGCGCATCA
ACTATATTTTCACCTGAATCAGGATATTCTTCTAATACCTGGAATGCTGTTTTCCCGGGGATCGCAGTGG
TGAGTAACCATGCATCATCAGGAGTACGGATAAAATGCTTGATGGTCGGAAGAGGCATAAATTCCGTCAG
CCAGTTTAGTCTGACCATCTCATCTGTAACATCATTGGCAACGCTACCTTTGCCATGTTTCAGAAACAAC
TCTGGCGCATCGGGCTTCCCATACAATCGATAGATTGTCGCACCTGATTGCCCGACATTATCGCGAGCCC
ATTTATACCCATATAAATCAGCATCCATGTTGGAATTTAATCGCGGCCTAGAGCAAGACGTTTCCCGTTG
AATATGGCTCATACTCTTCCTTTTTCATTATTATTGAAGCATTTATCAGGGTTATTGTCTCATGAGCGGA
TACATATTTGAATGTATTTAGAAAAATAAACAAATAGGCATGCTAGCGCAGAAACGTCCTAGAAGATGCC
AGGAGGATACTTAGCAGAGAGACAATAAGGCCGGAGCGAAGCCGTTTTTCCATAGGCTCCGCCCCCCTGA
CGAACATCACGAAATCTGACGCTCAAATCAGTGGTGGCGAAACCCGACAGGACTATAAAGATACCAGGCG
TTTCCCCCTGATGGCTCCCTCTTGCGCTCTCCTGTTCCCGTCCTGCGGCGTCCGTGTTGTGGTGGAGGCT
TTACCCAAATCACCACGTCCCGTTCCGTGTAGACAGTTCGCTCCAAGCTGGGCTGTGTGCAAGAACCCCC
CGTTCAGCCCGACTGCTGCGCCTTATCCGGTAACTATCATCTTGAGTCCAACCCGGAAAGACACGACAAA
ACGCCACTGGCAGCAGCCATTGGTAACTGAGAATTAGTGGATTTAGTTATCGAGAGTCTTGAAGTGGTGG
CCTAACAGAGGCTACACTGAAAGGACAGTATTTGGTATCTGCGCTCCACTAAAGCCAGTTACCAGGTTAA
GCAGTTCCCCAACTGACTTAACCTTCGATCAAACCGCCTCCCCAGGCGGTTTTTTCGTTTACAGAGCAGG
AGATTACGACGATCGTAAAAGGATCTCAAGAAGATCCTTTACGGATTCCCGACACCATCACTCTTGATTT
CAGTGCAATTTATCTCTTCAAATGTAGCACCTGAAGTCAGCCCCATACGATATAAGTTGTAATTCTCATG
TTAGTCATGCCCCGCGCCCACCGGAAGGAGCTGACTGGGTTGAAGGCTCTCAAGGGCATCGGTCGAGATC
CCGGTGCCTAATGAGTGAGCTAACTTACATTAATT
