>Addgene plasmid #48321 | pET His6 Sumo TEV co-transformation cloning vector (13K-S) | addgene partial sequence | sequence record 71747 | LacI-R 5'-GGCATACTCTGCGACATCGT-3'
CATTCACCACCCTGAATTGACTCTCTTCCGGGCGCTATCATGCCATACCGCGAAAGGTTTTGCGCCATTC
GATGGTGTCCGGGATCTCGACGCTCTCCCTTATGCGACTCCTGCATTAGGAAATTAATACGACTCACTAT
AGGGAGACCACAACGGTTTCCCTCTAGTGCCGGCTCCGGAGAGCTCTTTAATTAAGCGGCCGCCCTGCAG
GACTCGAGTTCTAGAAATAATTTTGTTTAACTTTAAGAAGGAGATATACATATGAAATCTTCTCACCATC
ACCATCACCATGGTTCTTCTATGGCTAGCATGTCGGACTCAGAAGTCAATCAAGAAGCTAAGCCAGAGGT
CAAGCCAGAAGTCAAGCCTGAGACTCACATCAATTTAAAGGTGTCCGATGGATCTTCAGAGATCTTCTTC
AAGATCAAAAAGACCACTCCTTTAAGAAGGCTGATGGAAGCGTTCGCTAAAAGACAGGGTAAGGAAATGG
ACTCCTTAAGATTCTTGTACGACGGTATTAGAATTCAAGCTGATCAGACCCCTGAAGATTTGGACATGGA
GGATAACGATATTATTGAGGCTCACAGAGAACAGATTGGTGGGATCGAGGAAAACCTGTACTTCCAATCC
AATATTGGAAGTGGATAACGGATCCGCGATCGCGGCGCGCCACCTGGTGGCCGGCCGGTACCACGCGTGC
GCGCTGATCCGGCTGCTAACAAAGCCCGAAAGGAAGCTGAGTTGGCTGCTGCCACCGCTGAGCAATAACT
AGCATAACCCCTTGGGGCCTCTAAACGGGTCTTGAGGGGTTTTTTGCTGAAACCTCAGGCATTTGAGAAG
CACACGGTCACACTGCTTCCGGTAGTCAATAAACCGGTAAACCAGCAATAGACATAAGCGGCTATTTAAC
GACCCTGCCCTGAACCGACGACAAGCTGACGACCGGGTCTCCGCAAGTGGCACTTTTCGGGGAAATGTGC
GCGGAACCCC
